Addgene plasmid #205484: 795J
Purpose: Female specific dsRed with DstraF, eGFP in both sexes
Depositing lab: Omar Akbari. Depositing organization: University of California, San Diego (UCSD). Publication: A fluorescent sex-sorting technique for insects with the demonstration in Drosophila melanogaster. Liu J, Rayes D, Akbari OS. bioRxiv. 2023 Aug 14:2023.08.11.553026. doi: 10.1101/2023.08.11.553026. Preprint. PubMed 37645836.
Backbone
  Vector backbone: PiggyBac
  Total vector size (bp): 8754
  Vector type: Insect Expression
Growth in bacteria
  Bacterial resistance: Ampicillin, 100 μg/mL
  Growth temperature: 37°C
  Growth strain: DH5alpha
  Copy number: High Copy
Gene/Insert
  Gene/Insert name: DsRed, eGFP, DstraF
  Species: D. melanogaster (fly)
Terms and licenses: Academic/Nonprofit Terms; Industry Terms: Not Available to Industry
Depositor comments: Please visit https://doi.org/10.1101/2023.08.11.553026 for bioRxiv preprint.
How to cite: 795J was a gift from Omar Akbari (Addgene plasmid # 205484 ; http://n2t.net/addgene:205484 ; RRID:Addgene_205484)
