[The description below was written by a language model from this plasmid's Addgene catalogue record and pLannotate feature annotations shown in this document.]
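Description:
795J is a piggyBac-based insect expression and transgenesis plasmid of about 8.8 kb, built for fluorescent sex-sorting in Drosophila melanogaster. It is propagated in E. coli as a high-copy plasmid through a ColE1/pUC-type origin with ampicillin selection (AmpR with its own bla promoter). It also retains cloning-vector remnants, including an f1 origin, lacZα and lacI fragments, lac promoter/operator elements and a T3 promoter. The backbone is recorded as piggyBac, but the feature table does not annotate the transposon terminal repeats. A φC31 attB site is annotated, which would in principle also permit site-specific integration into attP docking lines.

The payload consists of two reporter cassettes. An EGFP coding sequence is driven by the baculovirus IE1 promoter coupled to the hr5 enhancer and terminated by an SV40 polyadenylation signal, giving green fluorescence in both sexes according to the stated purpose. On the opposite strand, a DsRed coding sequence lies downstream of the constitutive OpIE-2 promoter, with a short IE2 fragment between them. The annotated P74 fragment adjacent to DsRed probably represents baculoviral 3′ sequence, though the record does not say so. Copies of the gypsy insulator flank this cassette and separate it from the EGFP unit, limiting cross-talk and position effects.

Red fluorescence is restricted to females by "DstraF", presumably a female-specific splicing module from the Drosophila transformer gene. This element is not annotated, although an unannotated gap sits between the DsRed and IE2 features. Females should therefore be red and green and males green only, allowing sexes to be separated by fluorescence.
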