Features (pLannotate 1.2.2; 22 found; start..end, strand, type, name):
     30..458     -  rep_origin     f1 ori (sequence partly withheld): f1 bacteriophage origin of replication; arrow indicates direction of (+) strand synthesis
    463..616     -  CDS            lacZα (fragment): LacZα fragment of β-galactosidase; lacZ fragment
   1004..1389    +  protein_bind   gypsy insulator: chromatin insulator from Drosophila Su(Hw), CP190, and Mod(mdg4)67.2
   1390..2043    +  CDS            P74 (fragment): PIF0_NPVAC - Experimental evidence at protein level: Swiss-Prot protein existence level 1. Plays an essential role for oral infectivity of occlusion- derived virus (ODV) and functions also in host midgut attachment and fusion by binding to a specific host receptor. From Autographa californica nuclear polyhedrosis virus (AcMNPV).
   2064..2742    -  CDS            DsRed1 (fragment): wild-type DsRed mammalian codon-optimized
   2993..3058    -  CDS            IE2 (fragment): VIE2_NPVOP - Protein inferred from homology: Swiss-Prot protein existence level 3. RING-finger E3 ubiquitin ligase that plays an important regulatory role during the initial stages of infection. Migrates to specific nuclear foci early in infection supposely to prepare the sites for viral replication by targeting and ubiquitinating host proteins. From Orgyia pseudotsugata multicapsid polyhedrosis virus (OpMNPV).
   3072..3532    -  promoter       OpIE-2 promoter (fragment): immediate-early gene 2 from the Orgyia pseudotsugata multicapsid nucleopolyhedrovirus; strong constitutive baculovirus promoter for insect cell expression
   3546..3931    +  protein_bind   gypsy insulator: chromatin insulator from Drosophila Su(Hw), CP190, and Mod(mdg4)67.2
   3938..4420    +  enhancer       hr5 enhancer: Autographa californica hr5; baculovirus early transcription enhancer
   4424..5015    +  promoter       IE1 promoter: promoter of the ie1 gene from the baculovirus Autographa californica
   5029..5744    +  CDS            EGFP (fragment): the original enhanced GFP (Yang et al., 1996) mammalian codon-optimized
   5748..5831    +  CDS            large T antigen (fragment): large T antigen from SV40 (simian virus 40)
   5854..5975    +  polyA_signal   SV40 poly(A) signal: SV40 polyadenylation signal
   6003..6072    +  protein_bind   attB: attB site for the φC31 integrase (Groth et al., 2000) phage φC31 integrase
   6583..6601    -  promoter       T3 promoter: promoter for bacteriophage T3 RNA polymerase
   6646..6662    -  protein_bind   lac operator: The lac repressor binds to the lac operator to inhibit transcription in E. coli. This inhibition can be relieved by adding lactose or isopropyl-β-D-thiogalactopyranoside (IPTG). lac repressor encoded by lacI
   6670..6700    -  promoter       lac promoter: promoter for the E. coli lac operon
   6715..6736    -  protein_bind   CAP binding site: CAP binding activates transcription in the presence of cAMP. E. coli catabolite activator protein
   6749..6841    -  CDS            lacI (fragment): lac repressor; lacI; The lac repressor binds to the lac operator to inhibit transcription in E. coli. This inhibition can be relieved by adding lactose or isopropyl-β-D-thiogalactopyranoside (IPTG).
   7024..7612    -  rep_origin     ori: high-copy-number ColE1/pMB1/pBR322/pUC origin of replication
   7783..8643    -  CDS            AmpR: β-lactamase; bla; confers resistance to ampicillin, carbenicillin, and related antibiotics
   8644..8748    -  promoter       AmpR promoter: bla
>Addgene plasmid #205484 | 795J | addgene full sequence | sequence record 407300 | Addgene NGS Result
CTAAATTGTAAGCGTTAATATTTTGTTAAAATTCGCGTTAAATTTTTGTTAAATCAGCTCATTTTTTAAC
CAATAGGCCGAAATCGGCAAAATCCCTTATAAATCAAAAGAATAGACCGAGATAGGGT
[37 nt withheld, positions 129-165]
AAAGAACGTGGACTCCAACGTCAAAGG
[49 nt withheld, positions 193-241]
T
[91 nt withheld, positions 243-333]
G
[124 nt withheld, positions 335-458]
CCCATTCGCCATTCAGGCTGCGCAACTGTTGGGAAGGGCGATCGGTGCGGGCCTCTTCGCTATTACGCCA
GCTGGCGAAAGGGGGATGTGCTGCAAGGCGATTAAGTTGGGTAACGCCAGGGTTTTCCCAGTCACGACGT
TGTAAAACGACGGCCAGTAGATTAACCCTAGAAAGATAATCATATTGTGACGTACGTTAAAGATAATCAT
GCGTAAAATTGACGCATGTGTTTTATCGGTCTGTATATCGAGGTTTATTTATTAATTTGAATAGATATTA
AGTTTTATTATATTTACACTTACATACTAATAATAAATTCAACAAACAATTTATTTATGTTTATTTATTT
ATTAAAAAAAAACAAAACTTTCGTTGATAGAAGCATCCTCATCACAAGATGATAATAAGTATACCATCTT
AGCTGGCTTCGGTTTATATGAGACGAGAGTAAGGGGTCCGTCAAAACAAAACATCGATGTTCCCACTGGC
CTGGAGCGACTGTTTTTCAGTACTTCCGGTATCTCGCGTTTGTTTGCCTGCAGGTCACGTAATAAGTGTG
CGTTGAATTTATTCGCAAAAACATTGCATATTTTCGGCAAAGTAAAATTTTGTTGCATACCTTATCAAAA
AATAAGTGCTGCATACTTTTTAGAGAAACCAAATAATTTTTTATTGCATACCCGTTTTTAATAAAATACA
TTGCATACCCTCTTTTAATAAAAAATATTGCATACTTTGACGAAACAAATTTTCGTTGCATACCCAATAA
AAGATTATTATATTGCATACCCGTTTTTAATAAAATACATTGCATACCCTCTTTTAATAAAAAATATTGC
ATACGTTGACGAAACAAATTTTCGTTGCATACCCAATAAAAGATTATTATATTGCATACCTTTTCTTGCC
ATACCATTTAGCCGATCAATTGCGGCCGCTCGAATCGCTATCCAAGCCAGCTCCATTGTCGGCATCGTGC
TCATTCTATTGACGCTGGCAGATTTGGTTTTGGCGCTATGGGACCCGTTCGGTTACAACAACATGTTTCC
GCGCGAGTTTCCCGACGACATGTCGCGCACGTTCCTGACTGCGTACTTTGAGAGTTTCGACAACACCACG
TCCAGAGAAATCATAGAGTTTATGCCCGAGTTCTTTTCGGAAATGGTCGAAACGGACGATGACGCCACGT
TTGAATCTCTATTTCATTTATTAGATTATGTGGCATCTTTAGAAGTTAATTCCGACGGCCAAATGTTAAA
CTTGGAGGAGGGTGATGAAATTGAGGATTTTGACGAATCTACTTTGGTGGGGCAAGCGTTAGCCACTAGC
TCGCTATACACTCGCATGGAGTTTATGCAGTACACGTTTAGGCAAAACACACTATTGTCTATGAACAAAG
AAAACAACAATTTTAATCAAATAATCATGGGTTTATTTGCAACAAACACAATTGTGGCGTTTACAGCATT
TGTTATACACACAGAACTCATATTTTTTATATTTTTCGTAATCTTCCTAATGATCACATTTTATTACATA
ATCAAAGAATCGTACGAATATTATAAAACAATTGATTTGTTATTTTAAAAACGATTCATCCTAGGCTACA
GGAACAGGTGGTGGCGGCCCTCGGTGCGCTCGTACTGCTCCACGATGGTGTAGTCCTCGTTGTGGGAGGT
GATGTCCAGCTTGGAGTCCACGTAGTAGTAGCCGGGCAGCTGCACGGGCTTCTTGGCCATGTAGATGGAC
TTGAACTCCACCAGGTAGTGGCCGCCGTCCTTCAGCTTCAGGGCCTTGTGGATCTCGCCCTTCAGCACGC
CGTCGCGGGGGTACAGGCGCTCGGTGGAGGCCTCCCAGCCCATGGTCTTCTTCTGCATTACGGGGCCGTC
GGAGGGGAAGTTCACGCCGATGAACTTCACCTTGTAGATGAAGCAGCCGTCCTGCAGGGAGGAGTCCTGG
GTCACGGTCACCACGCCGCCGTCCTCGAAGTTCATCACGCGCTCCCACTTGAAGCCCTCGGGGAAGGACA
GCTTCTTGTAGTCGGGGATGTCGGCGGGGTGCTTCACGTACACCTTGGAGCCGTACTGGAACTGGGGGGA
CAGGATGTCCCAGGCGAAGGGCAGGGGGCCGCCCTTGGTCACCTTCAGCTTCACGGTGTTGTGGCCCTCG
TAGGGGCGGCCCTCGCCCTCGCCCTCGATCTCGAACTCGTGGCCGTTCACGGTGCCCTCCATGCGCACCT
TGAAGCGCATGAACTCCTTGATGACGTTCTTGGAGGAGCGCACCTATGTGAAAAGAGTGTGCGGTTAGTC
AATGCATCTAACGCATAGTGTTTGGCGCATCGTCGGAGACGGAATCCACGTAATGCGCAGTTGAGAGTCC
TATTGTCCTAGCTTCTCTTTCTCTGTCTGGTCGTCCAGCGTTCATTCTCATCCATTTCACATTTCACACA
ATATGACACTAGAAAAAAAACAACAAAAAGATGGCACTGGATCAGAATCTGATCAGATCGGTTATACTAT
ATAGTGGGTACCATCACCAGAGACAGGTTGCGGCGGCGGTTGGATGGCGTGGGCGCGTTGGCGTTGTTGG
ACCGGCTCATGTTGTGTCGCTGTAACAGATGCTGTTCAACTGTGTTTACCAGATCGTTGCGGGCTGTATT
TATAGGCGCGATAAGCGGGACGGGCGCCTCGTGTCCGGTCACGCGCATGAGATAACGCGCGGCTGATATG
GAGGCGCGTCCTGTTCCGATAAGGAGTTGCGTCCGGCTGCGGTTAGCAACACAGGAAGCTGGCGTCCTGT
CACGATAAGACAACACTCGTCCGGTCCGATAATGTGATTCGTACGTGACAGGACGCGACCCGATAAGGCC
GGCCTACGTGACTGCCGACACGTACTTTTTTGCACTGCAAAAAGGTTCAATGTGTGGTAGTGTATTTGGA
GCGTATACAACGGTGTAGACTATTTATGTAAAATAGTCTACGAAACGTAGAGTTTGTACTATGTATGGGC
CCGCGTGCAAAAGCGTGTTTTTTTGCAGTGCAAAAAAGTTGGTGGTGGGGAGGCCACCGAGTATGGGCGC
GGTACCTCACGTAATAAGTGTGCGTTGAATTTATTCGCAAAAACATTGCATATTTTCGGCAAAGTAAAAT
TTTGTTGCATACCTTATCAAAAAATAAGTGCTGCATACTTTTTAGAGAAACCAAATAATTTTTTATTGCA
TACCCGTTTTTAATAAAATACATTGCATACCCTCTTTTAATAAAAAATATTGCATACTTTGACGAAACAA
ATTTTCGTTGCATACCCAATAAAAGATTATTATATTGCATACCCGTTTTTAATAAAATACATTGCATACC
CTCTTTTAATAAAAAATATTGCATACGTTGACGAAACAAATTTTCGTTGCATACCCAATAAAAGATTATT
ATATTGCATACCTTTTCTTGCCATACCATTTAGCCGATCAATTCTCGAGCGCGTAAAACACAATCAAGTA
TGAGTCATAAGCTGATGTCATGTTTTGCACACGGCTCATAACCGAACTGGCTTTACGAGTAGAATTCTAC
TTGTAACGCACGATCAGTGGATGATGTCATTTGTTTTTCAAATCGAGATGATGTCATGTTTTGCACACGG
CTCATAAACTCGCTTTACGAGTAGAATTCTACGTGTAACGCACGATCGATTGATGAGTCATTTGTTTTGC
AATATGATATCATACAATATGACTCATTTGTTTTTCAAAACCGAACTTGATTTACGGGTAGAATTCTACT
TGTAAAGCACAATCAAAAAGATGATGTCATTTGTTTTTCAAAACTGAACTCGCTTTACGAGTAGAATTCT
ACGTGTAAAACACAATCAAGAAATGATGTCATTTGTTATAAAAATAAAAGCTGATGTCATGTTTTGCACA
TGGCTCATAACTAAACTCGCTTTACGGGTAGAATTCTACGCGCGTCGATGTCTTTGTGATGCGCGCGACA
TTTTTGTAGGTTATTGATAAAATGAACGGATACGTTGCCCGACATTATCATTAAATCCTTGGCGTAGAAT
TTGTCGGGTCCATTGTCCGTGTGCGCTAGCATGCCCGTAACGGACCTCGTACTTTTGGCTTCAAAGGTTT
TGCGCACAGACAAAATGTGCCACACTTGCAGCTCTGCATGTGTGCGCGTTACCACAAATCCCAACGGCGC
AGTGTACTTGTTGTATGCAAATAAATCTCGATAAAGGCGCGGCGCGCGAATGCAGCTGATCACGTACGCT
CCTCGTGTTCCGTTCAAGGACGGTGTTATCGACCTCAGATTAATGTTTATCGGCCGACTGTTTTCGTATC
CGCTCACCAAACGCGTTTTTGCATTAACATTGTATGTCGGCGGATGTTCTATATCTAATTTGAATAAATA
AACGATAACCGCGTTGGTTTTAGAGGGCATAATAAAAGAAATATTGTTATCGTGTTCGCCATTAGGGCAG
TATAAATTGACGTTCATGTTGGATATTGTTTCAGTTGCAAGTTGACACTGGCGGCGACAAGATCGTGAAC
AACCAAGTGACAATACAAAATGAGCAAGGGCGAGGAGCTGTTCACCGGGGTGGTGCCCATCCTGGTCGAG
CTGGACGGCGACGTAAACGGCCACAAGTTCAGCGTGTCCGGCGAGGGCGAGGGCGATGCCACCTACGGCA
AGCTGACCCTGAAGTTCATCTGCACCACCGGCAAGCTGCCCGTGCCCTGGCCCACCCTCGTGACCACCCT
GACCTACGGCGTGCAGTGCTTCAGCCGCTACCCCGACCACATGAAGCAGCACGACTTCTTCAAGTCCGCC
ATGCCCGAAGGCTACGTCCAGGAGCGCACCATCTTCTTCAAGGACGACGGCAACTACAAGACCCGCGCCG
AGGTGAAGTTCGAGGGCGACACCCTGGTGAACCGCATCGAGCTGAAGGGCATCGACTTCAAGGAGGACGG
CAACATCCTGGGGCACAAGCTGGAGTACAACTACAACAGCCACAACGTCTATATCATGGCCGACAAGCAG
AAGAACGGCATCAAGGTGAACTTCAAGATCCGCCACAACATCGAGGACGGCAGCGTGCAGCTCGCCGACC
ACTACCAGCAGAACACCCCCATCGGCGACGGCCCCGTGCTGCTGCCCGACAACCACTACCTGAGCACCCA
GTCCGCCCTGAGCAAAGACCCCAACGAGAAGCGCGATCACATGGTCCTGCTGGAGTTCGTGACCGCCGCC
GGGATCACTCTCGGCATGGACGAGCTGTACAAGTAACTAGATCATAATCAGCCATACCACATTTGTAGAG
GTTTTACTTGCTTTAAAAAACCTCCCACACCTCCCCCTGAACCTGAAACATAAAATGAATGCAATTGTTG
TTGTTAACTTGTTTATTGCAGCTTATAATGGTTACAAATAAAGCAATAGCATCACAAATTTCACAAATAA
AGCATTTTTTTCACTGCATTCTAGTTGTGGTTTGTCCAAACTCATCAATGTATCTTAAAGCTTGTCGACG
ATGTAGGTCACGGTCTCGAAGCCGCGGTGCGGGTGCCAGGGCGTGCCCTTGGGCTCCCCGGGCGCGTACT
CCACCTCACCCATCTGGTCCATCATGATGAACGGGTCGAGGTGGCGGTAGTTGATCCCGGCGAACGCGCG
GCGCACCGGGAAGCCCTCGCCCTCGAAACCGCTGGGCGCGGTGGTCACGGTGAGCACGGGACGTGCGACG
GCGTCGGCGGGTGCGGATACGCGGGGCAGCGTCAGCGGGTTCTCGACGGTCACGGCGGGCATGTCGACAG
ATATCTATAACAAGAAAATATATATATAATAAGTTATCACGTAAGTAGAACATGAAATAACAATATAATT
ATCGTATGAGTTAAATCTTAAAAGTCACGTAAAAGATAATCATGCGTCATTTTGACTCACGCGGTCGTTA
TAGTTCAAAATCAGTGACACTTACCGCATTGACAAGCACGCCTCACGGGAGCTCCAAGCGGCGACTGAGA
TGTCCTAAATGCACAGCGACGGATTCGCGCTATTTAGAAAGAGAGAGCAATATTTCAAGAATGCATGCGT
CAATTTTACGCAGACTATCTTTCTAGGGTTAATCCCTTTAGTGAGGGTTAATTTCGAGCTTGGCGTAATC
ATGGTCATAGCTGTTTCCTGTGTGAAATTGTTATCCGCTCACAATTCCACACAACATACGAGCCGGAAGC
ATAAAGTGTAAAGCCTGGGGTGCCTAATGAGTGAGCTAACTCACATTAATTGCGTTGCGCTCACTGCCCG
CTTTCCAGTCGGGAAACCTGTCGTGCCAGCTGCATTAATGAATCGGCCAACGCGCGGGGAGAGGCGGTTT
GCGTATTGGGCGCTCTTCCGCTTCCTCGCTCACTGACTCGCTGCGCTCGGTCGTTCGGCTGCGGCGAGCG
GTATCAGCTCACTCAAAGGCGGTAATACGGTTATCCACAGAATCAGGGGATAACGCAGGAAAGAACATGT
GAGCAAAAGGCCAGCAAAAGGCCAGGAACCGTAAAAAGGCCGCGTTGCTGGCGTTTTTCCATAGGCTCCG
CCCCCCTGACGAGCATCACAAAAATCGACGCTCAAGTCAGAGGTGGCGAAACCCGACAGGACTATAAAGA
TACCAGGCGTTTCCCCCTGGAAGCTCCCTCGTGCGCTCTCCTGTTCCGACCCTGCCGCTTACCGGATACC
TGTCCGCCTTTCTCCCTTCGGGAAGCGTGGCGCTTTCTCATAGCTCACGCTGTAGGTATCTCAGTTCGGT
GTAGGTCGTTCGCTCCAAGCTGGGCTGTGTGCACGAACCCCCCGTTCAGCCCGACCGCTGCGCCTTATCC
GGTAACTATCGTCTTGAGTCCAACCCGGTAAGACACGACTTATCGCCACTGGCAGCAGCCACTGGTAACA
GGATTAGCAGAGCGAGGTATGTAGGCGGTGCTACAGAGTTCTTGAAGTGGTGGCCTAACTACGGCTACAC
TAGAAGAACAGTATTTGGTATCTGCGCTCTGCTGAAGCCAGTTACCTTCGGAAAAAGAGTTGGTAGCTCT
TGATCCGGCAAACAAACCACCGCTGGTAGCGGTGGTTTTTTTGTTTGCAAGCAGCAGATTACGCGCAGAA
AAAAAGGATCTCAAGAAGATCCTTTGATCTTTTCTACGGGGTCTGACGCTCAGTGGAACGAAAACTCACG
TTAAGGGATTTTGGTCATGAGATTATCAAAAAGGATCTTCACCTAGATCCTTTTAAATTAAAAATGAAGT
TTTAAATCAATCTAAAGTATATATGAGTAAACTTGGTCTGACAGTTACCAATGCTTAATCAGTGAGGCAC
CTATCTCAGCGATCTGTCTATTTCGTTCATCCATAGTTGCCTGACTCCCCGTCGTGTAGATAACTACGAT
ACGGGAGGGCTTACCATCTGGCCCCAGTGCTGCAATGATACCGCGAGACCCACGCTCACCGGCTCCAGAT
TTATCAGCAATAAACCAGCCAGCCGGAAGGGCCGAGCGCAGAAGTGGTCCTGCAACTTTATCCGCCTCCA
TCCAGTCTATTAATTGTTGCCGGGAAGCTAGAGTAAGTAGTTCGCCAGTTAATAGTTTGCGCAACGTTGT
TGCCATTGCTACAGGCATCGTGGTGTCACGCTCGTCGTTTGGTATGGCTTCATTCAGCTCCGGTTCCCAA
CGATCAAGGCGAGTTACATGATCCCCCATGTTGTGCAAAAAAGCGGTTAGCTCCTTCGGTCCTCCGATCG
TTGTCAGAAGTAAGTTGGCCGCAGTGTTATCACTCATGGTTATGGCAGCACTGCATAATTCTCTTACTGT
CATGCCATCCGTAAGATGCTTTTCTGTGACTGGTGAGTACTCAACCAAGTCATTCTGAGAATAGTGTATG
CGGCGACCGAGTTGCTCTTGCCCGGCGTCAATACGGGATAATACCGCGCCACATAGCAGAACTTTAAAAG
TGCTCATCATTGGAAAACGTTCTTCGGGGCGAAAACTCTCAAGGATCTTACCGCTGTTGAGATCCAGTTC
GATGTAACCCACTCGTGCACCCAACTGATCTTCAGCATCTTTTACTTTCACCAGCGTTTCTGGGTGAGCA
AAAACAGGAAGGCAAAATGCCGCAAAAAAGGGAATAAGGGCGACACGGAAATGTTGAATACTCATACTCT
TCCTTTTTCAATATTATTGAAGCATTTATCAGGGTTATTGTCTCATGAGCGGATACATATTTGAATGTAT
TTAGAAAAATAAACAAATAGGGGTTCCGCGCACATTTCCCCGAAAAGTGCCAC
